Addgene plasmid #90493: pPKm-102
Purpose: pcDNA3 - CMVmin - mOrange, plasmid expressing orange fluorescent protein (OFP)
Depositing lab: Todd Coleman. Publication: Biosynthesis of Orthogonal Molecules Using Ferredoxin and Ferredoxin-NADP(+) Reductase Systems Enables Genetically Encoded PhyB Optogenetics. Kyriakakis P, Catanho M, Hoffner N, Thavarajah W, Hu VJ, Chao SS, Hsu A, Pham V, Naghavian L, Dozier LE, Patrick GN, Coleman TP. ACS Synth Biol. 2018 Feb 16;7(2):706-717. doi: 10.1021/acssynbio.7b00413. Epub 2018 Jan 24. PubMed 29301067.
Backbone
  Vector backbone: pcDNA3
  Vector type: Mammalian Expression
Growth in bacteria
  Bacterial resistance: Ampicillin, 100 μg/mL
  Growth temperature: 37°C
  Growth strain: NEB Stable
  Copy number: High Copy
Gene/Insert
  Gene/Insert name: mOrange
  Species: Synthetic
  Cloning method: Restriction Enzyme; 5′ cloning site unknown (unknown if destroyed); 3′ cloning site unknown (unknown if destroyed)
Terms and licenses: Academic/Nonprofit Terms; Industry Terms: Not Available to Industry
Depositor comments: mOrange has a V109M mutation, which does not affect plasmid function as described in the associated publication.
How to cite: pPKm-102 was a gift from Todd Coleman (Addgene plasmid # 90493 ; http://n2t.net/addgene:90493 ; RRID:Addgene_90493)
