[The description below was written by a language model from this plasmid's Addgene catalogue record and pLannotate feature annotations shown in this document.]
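Description:
pPKm-102 is a mammalian expression plasmid built on the pcDNA3 backbone that encodes the orange fluorescent protein mOrange, a monomeric DsRed derivative in mammalian codon-optimized, synthetic form. It is propagated in E. coli as a high-copy plasmid through a ColE1/pUC-type origin and selected with ampicillin via the β-lactamase gene and its native promoter. An f1 origin is also present, which allows single-stranded DNA production. For selection in mammalian cells, the backbone carries the standard pcDNA3 cassette in which the SV40 enhancer/early promoter drives the neomycin phosphotransferase gene (G418 resistance), terminated by an SV40 polyadenylation signal. Short fragments of ble, lacI and the lac promoter/operator region are annotated nearby and appear to be backbone remnants rather than functional units.

The mOrange coding sequence sits between flanking T7 and SP6 phage promoters and is followed by the bovine growth hormone polyadenylation signal. The catalogue entry describes the promoter as "CMVmin", implying a minimal CMV promoter, yet the feature table generated from the full sequence annotates both the CMV immediate early enhancer and the CMV promoter upstream of the insert. The record does not resolve this discrepancy, so the promoter's strength should be checked against the sequence. A brief match to a truncated HIV-1 5' LTR at the promoter boundary is probably an annotation artefact. The depositor notes a V109M substitution in mOrange that is reported not to affect function. The plasmid comes from work on genetically encoded PhyB optogenetics, but beyond expressing an orange fluorescent protein, the record does not state its specific role in those experiments.
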