Features (pLannotate 1.2.2; 21 found; start..end, strand, type, name):
     28..80      -  misc_feature   bom (fragment): basis of mobility region from pBR322
    235..614     +  enhancer       CMV enhancer: human cytomegalovirus immediate early enhancer
    615..818     +  promoter       CMV promoter: human cytomegalovirus (CMV) immediate early promoter
    814..847     +  LTR            5' LTR (truncated) (fragment): truncated 5' long terminal repeat (LTR) from HIV-1
    863..881     +  promoter       T7 promoter: promoter for bacteriophage T7 RNA polymerase
    914..1623    +  CDS            mOrange (fragment): orange monomeric derivative of DsRed fluorescent protein (Shanet et al., 2004) mammalian codon-optimized
   1652..1670    -  promoter       SP6 promoter: promoter for bacteriophage SP6 RNA polymerase
   1696..1920    +  polyA_signal   bGH poly(A) signal: bovine growth hormone polyadenylation signal
   1924..1945    +  promoter       SV40 promoter (fragment): SV40 enhancer and early promoter
   1966..2394    +  rep_origin     f1 ori (sequence partly withheld): f1 bacteriophage origin of replication; arrow indicates direction of (+) strand synthesis
   2408..2737    +  promoter       SV40 promoter: SV40 enhancer and early promoter
   2804..3595    +  CDS            neo: KKA2_KLEPN - Also known as kan, nptII. Experimental evidence at protein level: Swiss-Prot protein existence level 1. Resistance to kanamycin, neomycin, paromomycin, ribostamycin, butirosin and gentamicin B. From Klebsiella pneumoniae.
   3619..3777    +  CDS            ble (fragment): BLE_KLEPN - Experimental evidence at protein level: Swiss-Prot protein existence level 1. Binding protein with a strong affinity to the bleomycin family of antibiotics. Binds to CL990; an antimitotic-antibiotic compound. From Klebsiella pneumoniae.
   3772..3893    +  polyA_signal   SV40 poly(A) signal: SV40 polyadenylation signal
   3966..3982    -  protein_bind   lac operator: The lac repressor binds to the lac operator to inhibit transcription in E. coli. This inhibition can be relieved by adding lactose or isopropyl-β-D-thiogalactopyranoside (IPTG). lac repressor encoded by lacI
   3990..4020    -  promoter       lac promoter: promoter for the E. coli lac operon
   4035..4056    -  protein_bind   CAP binding site: CAP binding activates transcription in the presence of cAMP. E. coli catabolite activator protein
   4069..4161    -  CDS            lacI (fragment): lac repressor; lacI; The lac repressor binds to the lac operator to inhibit transcription in E. coli. This inhibition can be relieved by adding lactose or isopropyl-β-D-thiogalactopyranoside (IPTG).
   4344..4932    -  rep_origin     ori: high-copy-number ColE1/pMB1/pBR322/pUC origin of replication
   5103..5963    -  CDS            AmpR: β-lactamase; bla; confers resistance to ampicillin, carbenicillin, and related antibiotics
   5964..6068    -  promoter       AmpR promoter: bla
>Addgene plasmid #90493 | pPKm-102 | addgene full sequence | sequence record 204874 | Addgene NGS Result
GACGGATCGGGAGATCTCCCGATCCCCTATGGTGCACTCTCAGTACAATCTGCTCTGATGCCGCATAGTT
AAGCCAGTATCTGCTCCCTGCTTGTGTGTTGGAGGTCGCTGAGTAGTGCGCGAGCAAAATTTAAGCTACA
ACAAGGCAAGGCTTGACCGACAATTGCATGAAGAATCTGCTTAGGGTTAGGCGTTTTGCGCTGCTTCGCG
ATGTACGGGCCAGATATACGCGTTGACATTGATTATTGACTAGTTATTAATAGTAATCAATTACGGGGTC
ATTAGTTCATAGCCCATATATGGAGTTCCGCGTTACATAACTTACGGTAAATGGCCCGCCTGGCTGACCG
CCCAACGACCCCCGCCCATTGACGTCAATAATGACGTATGTTCCCATAGTAACGCCAATAGGGACTTTCC
ATTGACGTCAATGGGTGGAGTATTTACGGTAAACTGCCCACTTGGCAGTACATCAAGTGTATCATATGCC
AAGTACGCCCCCTATTGACGTCAATGACGGTAAATGGCCCGCCTGGCATTATGCCCAGTACATGACCTTA
TGGGACTTTCCTACTTGGCAGTACATCTACGTATTAGTCATCGCTATTACCATGGTGATGCGGTTTTGGC
AGTACATCAATGGGCGTGGATAGCGGTTTGACTCACGGGGATTTCCAAGTCTCCACCCCATTGACGTCAA
TGGGAGTTTGTTTTGGCACCAAAATCAACGGGACTTTCCAAAATGTCGTAACAACTCCGCCCCATTGACG
CAAATGGGCGGTAGGCGTGTACGGTGGGAGGTCTATATAAGCAGAGCTCTCTGGCTAACTAGAGAACCCA
CTGCTTACTGGCTTATCGAAATTAATACGACTCACTATAGGGAGACCCAAGCTTGGTACCGAGCTCGGAT
CCAATGGTGAGCAAGGGCGAGGAGAATAACATGGCCATCATCAAGGAGTTCATGCGCTTCAAGGTGCGCA
TGGAGGGCTCCGTGAACGGCCACGAGTTCGAGATCGAGGGCGAGGGCGAGGGCCGCCCCTACGAGGGCTT
TCAGACCGCTAAGCTGAAGGTGACCAAGGGTGGCCCCCTGCCCTTCGCCTGGGACATCCTGTCCCCTCAG
TTCACCTACGGCTCCAAGGCCTACGTGAAGCACCCCGCCGACATCCCCGACTACTTCAAGCTGTCCTTCC
CCGAGGGCTTCAAGTGGGAGCGCGTGATGAACTTCGAGGACGGCGGCATGGTGACCGTGACCCAGGACTC
CTCCCTGCAGGACGGCGAGTTCATCTACAAGGTGAAGCTGCGCGGCACCAACTTCCCCTCCGACGGCCCC
GTAATGCAGAAGAAGACCATGGGCTGGGAGGCCTCCTCCGAGCGGATGTACCCCGAGGACGGCGCCCTGA
AGGGCGAGATCAAGATGAGGCTGAAGCTGAAGGACGGCGGCCACTACACCTCCGAGGTCAAGACCACCTA
CAAGGCCAAGAAGCCCGTGCAGCTGCCCGGCGCCTACATCGTCGGCATCAAGTTGGACATCACCTCCCAC
AACGAGGACTACACCATCGTGGAACAGTACGAACGCGCCGAGGGCCGCCACTCCACCGGCGGCATGGACG
AGCTGTACAAGTAACTCGAGCATGCATCTAGAGGGCCCTATTCTATAGTGTCACCTAAATGCTAGAGCTC
GCTGATCAGCCTCGACTGTGCCTTCTAGTTGCCAGCCATCTGTTGTTTGCCCCTCCCCCGTGCCTTCCTT
GACCCTGGAAGGTGCCACTCCCACTGTCCTTTCCTAATAAAATGAGGAAATTGCATCGCATTGTCTGAGT
AGGTGTCATTCTATTCTGGGGGGTGGGGTGGGGCAGGACAGCAAGGGGGAGGATTGGGAAGACAATAGCA
GGCATGCTGGGGATGCGGTGGGCTCTATGGCTTCTGAGGCGGAAAGAACCAGCTGGGGCTCTAGGGGGTA
TCCCC
[124 nt withheld, positions 1966-2089]
C
[91 nt withheld, positions 2091-2181]
A
[49 nt withheld, positions 2183-2231]
CCTTTGACGTTGGAGTCCACGTTCTTT
[37 nt withheld, positions 2259-2295]
ACCCTATCTCGGTCTATTCTTTTGATTTATAAGGGATTTTGCCGATTTCGGCCTATTGGTTAAAAAATGA
GCTGATTTAACAAAAATTTAACGCGAATTAATTCTGTGGAATGTGTGTCAGTTAGGGTGTGGAAAGTCCC
CAGGCTCCCCAGCAGGCAGAAGTATGCAAAGCATGCATCTCAATTAGTCAGCAACCAGGTGTGGAAAGTC
CCCAGGCTCCCCAGCAGGCAGAAGTATGCAAAGCATGCATCTCAATTAGTCAGCAACCATAGTCCCGCCC
CTAACTCCGCCCATCCCGCCCCTAACTCCGCCCAGTTCCGCCCATTCTCCGCCCCATGGCTGACTAATTT
TTTTTATTTATGCAGAGGCCGAGGCCGCCTCTGCCTCTGAGCTATTCCAGAAGTAGTGAGGAGGCTTTTT
TGGAGGCCTAGGCTTTTGCAAAAAGCTCCCGGGAGCTTGTATATCCATTTTCGGATCTGATCAAGAGACA
GGATGAGGATCGTTTCGCATGATTGAACAAGATGGATTGCACGCAGGTTCTCCGGCCGCTTGGGTGGAGA
GGCTATTCGGCTATGACTGGGCACAACAGACAATCGGCTGCTCTGATGCCGCCGTGTTCCGGCTGTCAGC
GCAGGGGCGCCCGGTTCTTTTTGTCAAGACCGACCTGTCCGGTGCCCTGAATGAACTGCAGGACGAGGCA
GCGCGGCTATCGTGGCTGGCCACGACGGGCGTTCCTTGCGCAGCTGTGCTCGACGTTGTCACTGAAGCGG
GAAGGGACTGGCTGCTATTGGGCGAAGTGCCGGGGCAGGATCTCCTGTCATCTCACCTTGCTCCTGCCGA
GAAAGTATCCATCATGGCTGATGCAATGCGGCGGCTGCATACGCTTGATCCGGCTACCTGCCCATTCGAC
CACCAAGCGAAACATCGCATCGAGCGAGCACGTACTCGGATGGAAGCCGGTCTTGTCGATCAGGATGATC
TGGACGAAGAGCATCAGGGGCTCGCGCCAGCCGAACTGTTCGCCAGGCTCAAGGCGCGCATGCCCGACGG
CGAGGATCTCGTCGTGACCCATGGCGATGCCTGCTTGCCGAATATCATGGTGGAAAATGGCCGCTTTTCT
GGATTCATCGACTGTGGCCGGCTGGGTGTGGCGGACCGCTATCAGGACATAGCGTTGGCTACCCGTGATA
TTGCTGAAGAGCTTGGCGGCGAATGGGCTGACCGCTTCCTCGTGCTTTACGGTATCGCCGCTCCCGATTC
GCAGCGCATCGCCTTCTATCGCCTTCTTGACGAGTTCTTCTGAGCGGGACTCTGGGGTTCGAAATGACCG
ACCAAGCGACGCCCAACCTGCCATCACGAGATTTCGATTCCACCGCCGCCTTCTATGAAAGGTTGGGCTT
CGGAATCGTTTTCCGGGACGCCGGCTGGATGATCCTCCAGCGCGGGGATCTCATGCTGGAGTTCTTCGCC
CACCCCAACTTGTTTATTGCAGCTTATAATGGTTACAAATAAAGCAATAGCATCACAAATTTCACAAATA
AAGCATTTTTTTCACTGCATTCTAGTTGTGGTTTGTCCAAACTCATCAATGTATCTTATCATGTCTGTAT
ACCGTCGACCTCTAGCTAGAGCTTGGCGTAATCATGGTCATAGCTGTTTCCTGTGTGAAATTGTTATCCG
CTCACAATTCCACACAACATACGAGCCGGAAGCATAAAGTGTAAAGCCTGGGGTGCCTAATGAGTGAGCT
AACTCACATTAATTGCGTTGCGCTCACTGCCCGCTTTCCAGTCGGGAAACCTGTCGTGCCAGCTGCATTA
ATGAATCGGCCAACGCGCGGGGAGAGGCGGTTTGCGTATTGGGCGCTCTTCCGCTTCCTCGCTCACTGAC
TCGCTGCGCTCGGTCGTTCGGCTGCGGCGAGCGGTATCAGCTCACTCAAAGGCGGTAATACGGTTATCCA
CAGAATCAGGGGATAACGCAGGAAAGAACATGTGAGCAAAAGGCCAGCAAAAGGCCAGGAACCGTAAAAA
GGCCGCGTTGCTGGCGTTTTTCCATAGGCTCCGCCCCCCTGACGAGCATCACAAAAATCGACGCTCAAGT
CAGAGGTGGCGAAACCCGACAGGACTATAAAGATACCAGGCGTTTCCCCCTGGAAGCTCCCTCGTGCGCT
CTCCTGTTCCGACCCTGCCGCTTACCGGATACCTGTCCGCCTTTCTCCCTTCGGGAAGCGTGGCGCTTTC
TCATAGCTCACGCTGTAGGTATCTCAGTTCGGTGTAGGTCGTTCGCTCCAAGCTGGGCTGTGTGCACGAA
CCCCCCGTTCAGCCCGACCGCTGCGCCTTATCCGGTAACTATCGTCTTGAGTCCAACCCGGTAAGACACG
ACTTATCGCCACTGGCAGCAGCCACTGGTAACAGGATTAGCAGAGCGAGGTATGTAGGCGGTGCTACAGA
GTTCTTGAAGTGGTGGCCTAACTACGGCTACACTAGAAGAACAGTATTTGGTATCTGCGCTCTGCTGAAG
CCAGTTACCTTCGGAAAAAGAGTTGGTAGCTCTTGATCCGGCAAACAAACCACCGCTGGTAGCGGTGGTT
TTTTTGTTTGCAAGCAGCAGATTACGCGCAGAAAAAAAGGATCTCAAGAAGATCCTTTGATCTTTTCTAC
GGGGTCTGACGCTCAGTGGAACGAAAACTCACGTTAAGGGATTTTGGTCATGAGATTATCAAAAAGGATC
TTCACCTAGATCCTTTTAAATTAAAAATGAAGTTTTAAATCAATCTAAAGTATATATGAGTAAACTTGGT
CTGACAGTTACCAATGCTTAATCAGTGAGGCACCTATCTCAGCGATCTGTCTATTTCGTTCATCCATAGT
TGCCTGACTCCCCGTCGTGTAGATAACTACGATACGGGAGGGCTTACCATCTGGCCCCAGTGCTGCAATG
ATACCGCGAGACCCACGCTCACCGGCTCCAGATTTATCAGCAATAAACCAGCCAGCCGGAAGGGCCGAGC
GCAGAAGTGGTCCTGCAACTTTATCCGCCTCCATCCAGTCTATTAATTGTTGCCGGGAAGCTAGAGTAAG
TAGTTCGCCAGTTAATAGTTTGCGCAACGTTGTTGCCATTGCTACAGGCATCGTGGTGTCACGCTCGTCG
TTTGGTATGGCTTCATTCAGCTCCGGTTCCCAACGATCAAGGCGAGTTACATGATCCCCCATGTTGTGCA
AAAAAGCGGTTAGCTCCTTCGGTCCTCCGATCGTTGTCAGAAGTAAGTTGGCCGCAGTGTTATCACTCAT
GGTTATGGCAGCACTGCATAATTCTCTTACTGTCATGCCATCCGTAAGATGCTTTTCTGTGACTGGTGAG
TACTCAACCAAGTCATTCTGAGAATAGTGTATGCGGCGACCGAGTTGCTCTTGCCCGGCGTCAATACGGG
ATAATACCGCGCCACATAGCAGAACTTTAAAAGTGCTCATCATTGGAAAACGTTCTTCGGGGCGAAAACT
CTCAAGGATCTTACCGCTGTTGAGATCCAGTTCGATGTAACCCACTCGTGCACCCAACTGATCTTCAGCA
TCTTTTACTTTCACCAGCGTTTCTGGGTGAGCAAAAACAGGAAGGCAAAATGCCGCAAAAAAGGGAATAA
GGGCGACACGGAAATGTTGAATACTCATACTCTTCCTTTTTCAATATTATTGAAGCATTTATCAGGGTTA
TTGTCTCATGAGCGGATACATATTTGAATGTATTTAGAAAAATAAACAAATAGGGGTTCCGCGCACATTT
CCCCGAAAAGTGCCACCTGACGTC
